>Addgene plasmid #214231 | pET28-His6-TEV-Grb2-SH2-mCherry-AviTag | addgene full sequence | sequence record 424761 | Addgene NGS Result
TGGCGAATGGG
[124 nt withheld, positions 12-135]
C
[91 nt withheld, positions 137-227]
A
[49 nt withheld, positions 229-277]
CCTTTGACGTTGGAGTCCACGTTCTTT
[37 nt withheld, positions 305-341]
ACCCTATCTCGGTCTATTCTTTTGATTTATAAGGGATTTTGCCGATTTCGGCCTATTGGTTAAAAAATGA
GCTGATTTAACAAAAATTTAACGCGAATTTTAACAAAATATTAACGCTTACAATTTAGGTGGCACTTTTC
GGGGAAATGTGCGCGGAACCCCTATTTGTTTATTTTTCTAAATACATTCAAATATGTATCCGCTCATGAA
TTAATTCTTAGAAAAACTCATCGAGCATCAAATGAAACTGCAATTTATTCATATCAGGATTATCAATACC
ATATTTTTGAAAAAGCCGTTTCTGTAATGAAGGAGAAAACTCACCGAGGCAGTTCCATAGGATGGCAAGA
TCCTGGTATCGGTCTGCGATTCCGACTCGTCCAACATCAATACAACCTATTAATTTCCCCTCGTCAAAAA
TAAGGTTATCAAGTGAGAAATCACCATGAGTGACGACTGAATCCGGTGAGAATGGCAAAAGTTTATGCAT
TTCTTTCCAGACTTGTTCAACAGGCCAGCCATTACGCTCGTCATCAAAATCACTCGCATCAACCAAACCG
TTATTCATTCGTGATTGCGCCTGAGCGAGACGAAATACGCGATCGCTGTTAAAAGGACAATTACAAACAG
GAATCGAATGCAACCGGCGCAGGAACACTGCCAGCGCATCAACAATATTTTCACCTGAATCAGGATATTC
TTCTAATACCTGGAATGCTGTTTTCCCGGGGATCGCAGTGGTGAGTAACCATGCATCATCAGGAGTACGG
ATAAAATGCTTGATGGTCGGAAGAGGCATAAATTCCGTCAGCCAGTTTAGTCTGACCATCTCATCTGTAA
CATCATTGGCAACGCTACCTTTGCCATGTTTCAGAAACAACTCTGGCGCATCGGGCTTCCCATACAATCG
ATAGATTGTCGCACCTGATTGCCCGACATTATCGCGAGCCCATTTATACCCATATAAATCAGCATCCATG
TTGGAATTTAATCGCGGCCTAGAGCAAGACGTTTCCCGTTGAATATGGCTCATAACACCCCTTGTATTAC
TGTTTATGTAAGCAGACAGTTTTATTGTTCATGACCAAAATCCCTTAACGTGAGTTTTCGTTCCACTGAG
CGTCAGACCCCGTAGAAAAGATCAAAGGATCTTCTTGAGATCCTTTTTTTCTGCGCGTAATCTGCTGCTT
GCAAACAAAAAAACCACCGCTACCAGCGGTGGTTTGTTTGCCGGATCAAGAGCTACCAACTCTTTTTCCG
AAGGTAACTGGCTTCAGCAGAGCGCAGATACCAAATACTGTCCTTCTAGTGTAGCCGTAGTTAGGCCACC
ACTTCAAGAACTCTGTAGCACCGCCTACATACCTCGCTCTGCTAATCCTGTTACCAGTGGCTGCTGCCAG
TGGCGATAAGTCGTGTCTTACCGGGTTGGACTCAAGACGATAGTTACCGGATAAGGCGCAGCGGTCGGGC
TGAACGGGGGGTTCGTGCACACAGCCCAGCTTGGAGCGAACGACCTACACCGAACTGAGATACCTACAGC
GTGAGCTATGAGAAAGCGCCACGCTTCCCGAAGGGAGAAAGGCGGACAGGTATCCGGTAAGCGGCAGGGT
CGGAACAGGAGAGCGCACGAGGGAGCTTCCAGGGGGAAACGCCTGGTATCTTTATAGTCCTGTCGGGTTT
CGCCACCTCTGACTTGAGCGTCGATTTTTGTGATGCTCGTCAGGGGGGCGGAGCCTATGGAAAAACGCCA
GCAACGCGGCCTTTTTACGGTTCCTGGCCTTTTGCTGGCCTTTTGCTCACATGTTCTTTCCTGCGTTATC
CCCTGATTCTGTGGATAACCGTATTACCGCCTTTGAGTGAGCTGATACCGCTCGCCGCAGCCGAACGACC
GAGCGCAGCGAGTCAGTGAGCGAGGAAGCGGAAGAGCGCCTGATGCGGTATTTTCTCCTTACGCATCTGT
GCGGTATTTCACACCGCAATGGTGCACTCTCAGTACAATCTGCTCTGATGCCGCATAGTTAAGCCAGTAT
ACACTCCGCTATCGCTACGTGACTGGGTCATGGCTGCGCCCCGACACCCGCCAACACCCGCTGACGCGCC
CTGACGGGCTTGTCTGCTCCCGGCATCCGCTTACAGACAAGCTGTGACCGTCTCCGGGAGCTGCATGTGT
CAGAGGTTTTCACCGTCATCACCGAAACGCGCGAGGCAGCTGCGGTAAAGCTCATCAGCGTGGTCGTGAA
GCGATTCACAGATGTCTGCCTGTTCATCCGCGTCCAGCTCGTTGAGTTTCTCCAGAAGCGTTAATGTCTG
GCTTCTGATAAAGCGGGCCATGTTAAGGGCGGTTTTTTCCTGTTTGGTCACTGATGCCTCCGTGTAAGGG
GGATTTCTGTTCATGGGGGTAATGATACCGATGAAACGAGAGAGGATGCTCACGATACGGGTTACTGATG
ATGAACATGCCCGGTTACTGGAACGTTGTGAGGGTAAACAACTGGCGGTATGGATGCGGCGGGACCAGAG
AAAAATCACTCAGGGTCAATGCCAGCGCTTCGTTAATACAGATGTAGGTGTTCCACAGGGTAGCCAGCAG
CATCCTGCGATGCAGATCCGGAACATAATGGTGCAGGGCGCTGACTTCCGCGTTTCCAGACTTTACGAAA
CACGGAAACCGAAGACCATTCATGTTGTTGCTCAGGTCGCAGACGTTTTGCAGCAGCAGTCGCTTCACGT
TCGCTCGCGTATCGGTGATTCATTCTGCTAACCAGTAAGGCAACCCCGCCAGCCTAGCCGGGTCCTCAAC
GACAGGAGCACGATCATGCGCACCCGTGGGGCCGCCATGCCGGCGATAATGGCCTGCTTCTCGCCGAAAC
GTTTGGTGGCGGGACCAGTGACGAAGGCTTGAGCGAGGGCGTGCAAGATTCCGAATACCGCAAGCGACAG
GCCGATCATCGTCGCGCTCCAGCGAAAGCGGTCCTCGCCGAAAATGACCCAGAGCGCTGCCGGCACCTGT
CCTACGAGTTGCATGATAAAGAAGACAGTCATAAGTGCGGCGACGATAGTCATGCCCCGCGCCCACCGGA
AGGAGCTGACTGGGTTGAAGGCTCTCAAGGGCATCGGTCGAGATCCCGGTGCCTAATGAGTGAGCTAACT
TACATTAATTGCGTTGCGCTCACTGCCCGCTTTCCAGTCGGGAAACCTGTCGTGCCAGCTGCATTAATGA
ATCGGCCAACGCGCGGGGAGAGGCGGTTTGCGTATTGGGCGCCAGGGTGGTTTTTCTTTTCACCAGTGAG
ACGGGCAACAGCTGATTGCCCTTCACCGCCTGGCCCTGAGAGAGTTGCAGCAAGCGGTCCACGCTGGTTT
GCCCCAGCAGGCGAAAATCCTGTTTGATGGTGGTTAACGGCGGGATATAACATGAGCTGTCTTCGGTATC
GTCGTATCCCACTACCGAGATATCCGCACCAACGCGCAGCCCGGACTCGGTAATGGCGCGCATTGCGCCC
AGCGCCATCTGATCGTTGGCAACCAGCATCGCAGTGGGAACGATGCCCTCATTCAGCATTTGCATGGTTT
GTTGAAAACCGGACATGGCACTCCAGTCGCCTTCCCGTTCCGCTATCGGCTGAATTTGATTGCGAGTGAG
ATATTTATGCCAGCCAGCCAGACGCAGACGCGCCGAGACAGAACTTAATGGGCCCGCTAACAGCGCGATT
TGCTGGTGACCCAATGCGACCAGATGCTCCACGCCCAGTCGCGTACCGTCTTCATGGGAGAAAATAATAC
TGTTGATGGGTGTCTGGTCAGAGACATCAAGAAATAACGCCGGAACATTAGTGCAGGCAGCTTCCACAGC
AATGGCATCCTGGTCATCCAGCGGATAGTTAATGATCAGCCCACTGACGCGTTGCGCGAGAAGATTGTGC
ACCGCCGCTTTACAGGCTTCGACGCCGCTTCGTTCTACCATCGACACCACCACGCTGGCACCCAGTTGAT
CGGCGCGAGATTTAATCGCCGCGACAATTTGCGACGGCGCGTGCAGGGCCAGACTGGAGGTGGCAACGCC
AATCAGCAACGACTGTTTGCCCGCCAGTTGTTGTGCCACGCGGTTGGGAATGTAATTCAGCTCCGCCATC
GCCGCTTCCACTTTTTCCCGCGTTTTCGCAGAAACGTGGCTGGCCTGGTTCACCACGCGGGAAACGGTCT
GATAAGAGACACCGGCATACTCTGCGACATCGTATAACGTTACTGGTTTCACATTCACCACCCTGAATTG
ACTCTCTTCCGGGCGCTATCATGCCATACCGCGAAAGGTTTTGCGCCATTCGATGGTGTCCGGGATCTCG
ACGCTCTCCCTTATGCGACTCCTGCATTAGGAAGCAGCCCAGTAGTAGGTTGAGGCCGTTGAGCACCGCC
GCCGCAAGGAATGGTGCATGCAAGGAGATGGCGCCCAACAGTCCCCCGGCCACGGGGCCTGCCACCATAC
CCACGCCGAAACAAGCGCTCATGAGCCCGAAGTGGCGAGCCCGATCTTCCCCATCGGTGATGTCGGCGAT
ATAGGCGCCAGCAACCGCACCTGTGGCGCCGGTGATGCCGGCCACGATGCGTCCGGCGTAGAGGATCGAG
ATCTCGATCCCGCGAAATTAATACGACTCACTATAGGGGAATTGTGAGCGGATAACAATTCCCCTCTAGA
AATAATTTTGTTTAACTTTAAGAAGGAGATATACCATGGGCAGCAGCCATCATCATCATCATCACGATTA
CGATATCCCAACGACCGAAAACCTTTACTTCCAGGGCCATATGAAACCACATCCGTGGTTTTTTGGCAAA
ATCCCCAGAGCCAAGGCAGAAGAAATGCTTAGCAAACAGCGGCACGATGGGGCCTTTCTTATCCGAGAGA
GTGAGAGCGCTCCTGGGGACTTCTCCCTCTCTGTCAAGTTTGGAAACGATGTGCAGCACTTCAAGGTGCT
CCGAGATGGAGCCGGGAAGTACTTCCTCTGGGTGGTGAAGTTCAATTCTTTGAATGAGCTGGTGGATTAT
CACAGATCTACATCTGTCTCCAGAAACCAGCAGATATTCCTGCGGGACATAGAAGGATCCGCTGGCTCCG
CTGCTGGTTCTGGCGAATTCATGGTGAGCAAGGGCGAGGAGGATAACATGGCCATCATCAAGGAGTTCAT
GCGCTTCAAGGTGCACATGGAGGGCTCCGTGAACGGCCACGAGTTCGAGATCGAGGGCGAGGGCGAGGGC
CGCCCCTACGAGGGCACCCAGACCGCCAAGCTGAAGGTGACCAAGGGTGGCCCCCTGCCCTTCGCCTGGG
ACATCCTGTCCCCTCAGTTCATGTACGGCTCCAAGGCCTACGTGAAGCACCCCGCCGACATCCCCGACTA
CTTGAAGCTGTCCTTCCCCGAGGGCTTCAAGTGGGAGCGCGTGATGAACTTCGAGGACGGCGGCGTGGTG
ACCGTGACCCAGGACTCCTCCCTGCAGGACGGCGAGTTCATCTACAAGGTGAAGCTGCGCGGCACCAACT
TCCCCTCCGACGGCCCCGTAATGCAGAAGAAGACCATGGGCTGGGAGGCCTCCTCCGAGCGGATGTACCC
CGAGGACGGCGCCCTGAAGGGCGAGATCAAGCAGAGGCTGAAGCTGAAGGACGGCGGCCACTACGACGCT
GAGGTCAAGACCACCTACAAGGCCAAGAAGCCCGTGCAGCTGCCCGGCGCCTACAACGTCAACATCAAGT
TGGACATCACCTCCCACAACGAGGACTACACCATCGTGGAACAGTACGAACGCGCCGAGGGCCGCCACTC
CACCGGCGGCATGGACGAGCTGTACAAGGGCCTGAACGATATTTTTGAAGCGCAGAAAATTGAATGGCAT
GAATAACTCGAGCACCACCACCACCACCACTGAGATCCGGCTGCTAACAAAGCCCGAAAGGAAGCTGAGT
TGGCTGCTGCCACCGCTGAGCAATAACTAGCATAACCCCTTGGGGCCTCTAAACGGGTCTTGAGGGGTTT
TTTGCTGAAAGGAGGAACTATATCCGGAT
Features (pLannotate 1.2.2; 21 found; start..end, strand, type, name):
     12..440     +  rep_origin     f1 ori (sequence partly withheld): f1 bacteriophage origin of replication; arrow indicates direction of (+) strand synthesis
    493..550     +  promoter       AmpR promoter (fragment): bla
    559..1374    -  CDS            KanR: aminoglycoside phosphotransferase; aph(3')-Ia; confers resistance to kanamycin in bacteria or G418 (Geneticin®) in eukaryotes
   1496..2084    +  rep_origin     ori: high-copy-number ColE1/pMB1/pBR322/pUC origin of replication
   2270..2409    -  misc_feature   bom: basis of mobility region from pBR322
   2511..2702    -  CDS            rop: Rop protein, which maintains plasmids at low copy number; rop
   2719..3099    +  CDS            YPB1_ECOLX: Protein predicted: Swiss-Prot protein existence level 4. From Escherichia coli.
   3171..3462    -  CDS            TcR (fragment): tetracycline efflux protein; tet; confers resistance to tetracycline
   3477..3498    -  protein_bind   CAP binding site: CAP binding activates transcription in the presence of cAMP. E. coli catabolite activator protein
   3511..4593    -  CDS            lacI: lac repressor; lacI; The lac repressor binds to the lac operator to inhibit transcription in E. coli. This inhibition can be relieved by adding lactose or isopropyl-β-D-thiogalactopyranoside (IPTG).
   4594..4671    -  promoter       lacI promoter: lacI
   4679..4958    -  CDS            TcR (fragment): tetracycline efflux protein; tet; confers resistance to tetracycline
   4980..4998    +  promoter       T7 promoter: promoter for bacteriophage T7 RNA polymerase
   4999..5023    +  protein_bind   lac operator: The lac repressor binds to the lac operator to inhibit transcription in E. coli. This inhibition can be relieved by adding lactose or isopropyl-β-D-thiogalactopyranoside (IPTG). lac repressor encoded by lacI
   5038..5060    +  RBS            RBS: efficient ribosome binding site from bacteriophage T7 gene 10 (Olins and Rangwala, 1989)
   5079..5095    +  CDS            capTEV™ (fragment): composite tag for in vivo biotinylation, TEV protease cleavage, and 6xHis tagging
   5142..5435    +  CDS            GRB2 (fragment): GRB2_HUMAN - Also known as ASH. Experimental evidence at protein level: Swiss-Prot protein existence level 1. [Isoform 2]: Does not bind to phosphorylated epidermal growth factor receptor (EGFR) but inhibits EGF-induced transactivation of a RAS-responsive element. Acts as a dominant negative protein over GRB2 and by suppressing proliferative signals, may trigger active programmed cell death. From Homo sapiens (Human).
   5472..6179    +  CDS            mCherry: mCherry is a basic (constitutively fluorescent) red fluorescent protein published in 2004, derived from Discosoma sp.. It is reported to be a very rapidly-maturing monomer with low acid sensitivity.
   6234..6251    +  CDS            9xHis (fragment): 9xHis affinity tag
   6261..6310    +  CDS            SET1 (fragment): solubility-enhancement tag derived from T7 phage gene 10B
   6318..6365    +  terminator     T7 terminator: transcription terminator for bacteriophage T7 RNA polymerase
