>Addgene plasmid #214231 | pET28-His6-TEV-Grb2-SH2-mCherry-AviTag Sequencing Result | analyzer sequence | sequence record 422834
ACCCTATCTCGGTCTATTCTTTTGATTTATAAGGGATTTTGCCGATTTCGGCCTATTGGTTAAAAAATGA
GCTGATTTAACAAAAATTTAACGCGAATTTTAACAAAATATTAACGCTTACAATTTAGGTGGCACTTTTC
GGGGAAATGTGCGCGGAACCCCTATTTGTTTATTTTTCTAAATACATTCAAATATGTATCCGCTCATGAA
TTAATTCTTAGAAAAACTCATCGAGCATCAAATGAAACTGCAATTTATTCATATCAGGATTATCAATACC
ATATTTTTGAAAAAGCCGTTTCTGTAATGAAGGAGAAAACTCACCGAGGCAGTTCCATAGGATGGCAAGA
TCCTGGTATCGGTCTGCGATTCCGACTCGTCCAACATCAATACAACCTATTAATTTCCCCTCGTCAAAAA
TAAGGTTATCAAGTGAGAAATCACCATGAGTGACGACTGAATCCGGTGAGAATGGCAAAAGTTTATGCAT
TTCTTTCCAGACTTGTTCAACAGGCCAGCCATTACGCTCGTCATCAAAATCACTCGCATCAACCAAACCG
TTATTCATTCGTGATTGCGCCTGAGCGAGACGAAATACGCGATCGCTGTTAAAAGGACAATTACAAACAG
GAATCGAATGCAACCGGCGCAGGAACACTGCCAGCGCATCAACAATATTTTCACCTGAATCAGGATATTC
TTCTAATACCTGGAATGCTGTTTTCCCGGGGATCGCAGTGGTGAGTAACCATGCATCATCAGGAGTACGG
ATAAAATGCTTGATGGTCGGAAGAGGCATAAATTCCGTCAGCCAGTTTAGTCTGACCATCTCATCTGTAA
CATCATTGGCAACGCTACCTTTGCCATGTTTCAGAAACAACTCTGGCGCATCGGGCTTCCCATACAATCG
ATAGATTGTCGCACCTGATTGCCCGACATTATCGCGAGCCCATTTATACCCATATAAATCAGCATCCATG
TTGGAATTTAATCGCGGCCTAGAGCAAGACGTTTCCCGTTGAATATGGCTCATAACACCCCTTGTATTAC
TGTTTATGTAAGCAGACAGTTTTATTGTTCATGACCAAAATCCCTTAACGTGAGTTTTCGTTCCACTGAG
CGTCAGACCCCGTAGAAAAGATCAAAGGATCTTCTTGAGATCCTTTTTTTCTGCGCGTAATCTGCTGCTT
GCAAACAAAAAAACCACCGCTACCAGCGGTGGTTTGTTTGCCGGATCAAGAGCTACCAACTCTTTTTCCG
AAGGTAACTGGCTTCAGCAGAGCGCAGATACCAAATACTGTCCTTCTAGTGTAGCCGTAGTTAGGCCACC
ACTTCAAGAACTCTGTAGCACCGCCTACATACCTCGCTCTGCTAATCCTGTTACCAGTGGCTGCTGCCAG
TGGCGATAAGTCGTGTCTTACCGGGTTGGACTCAAGACGATAGTTACCGGATAAGGCGCAGCGGTCGGGC
TGAACGGGGGGTTCGTGCACACAGCCCAGCTTGGAGCGAACGACCTACACCGAACTGAGATACCTACAGC
GTGAGCTATGAGAAAGCGCCACGCTTCCCGAAGGGAGAAAGGCGGACAGGTATCCGGTAAGCGGCAGGGT
CGGAACAGGAGAGCGCACGAGGGAGCTTCCAGGGGGAAACGCCTGGTATCTTTATAGTCCTGTCGGGTTT
CGCCACCTCTGACTTGAGCGTCGATTTTTGTGATGCTCGTCAGGGGGGCGGAGCCTATGGAAAAACGCCA
GCAACGCGGCCTTTTTACGGTTCCTGGCCTTTTGCTGGCCTTTTGCTCACATGTTCTTTCCTGCGTTATC
CCCTGATTCTGTGGATAACCGTATTACCGCCTTTGAGTGAGCTGATACCGCTCGCCGCAGCCGAACGACC
GAGCGCAGCGAGTCAGTGAGCGAGGAAGCGGAAGAGCGCCTGATGCGGTATTTTCTCCTTACGCATCTGT
GCGGTATTTCACACCGCAATGGTGCACTCTCAGTACAATCTGCTCTGATGCCGCATAGTTAAGCCAGTAT
ACACTCCGCTATCGCTACGTGACTGGGTCATGGCTGCGCCCCGACACCCGCCAACACCCGCTGACGCGCC
CTGACGGGCTTGTCTGCTCCCGGCATCCGCTTACAGACAAGCTGTGACCGTCTCCGGGAGCTGCATGTGT
CAGAGGTTTTCACCGTCATCACCGAAACGCGCGAGGCAGCTGCGGTAAAGCTCATCAGCGTGGTCGTGAA
GCGATTCACAGATGTCTGCCTGTTCATCCGCGTCCAGCTCGTTGAGTTTCTCCAGAAGCGTTAATGTCTG
GCTTCTGATAAAGCGGGCCATGTTAAGGGCGGTTTTTTCCTGTTTGGTCACTGATGCCTCCGTGTAAGGG
GGATTTCTGTTCATGGGGGTAATGATACCGATGAAACGAGAGAGGATGCTCACGATACGGGTTACTGATG
ATGAACATGCCCGGTTACTGGAACGTTGTGAGGGTAAACAACTGGCGGTATGGATGCGGCGGGACCAGAG
AAAAATCACTCAGGGTCAATGCCAGCGCTTCGTTAATACAGATGTAGGTGTTCCACAGGGTAGCCAGCAG
CATCCTGCGATGCAGATCCGGAACATAATGGTGCAGGGCGCTGACTTCCGCGTTTCCAGACTTTACGAAA
CACGGAAACCGAAGACCATTCATGTTGTTGCTCAGGTCGCAGACGTTTTGCAGCAGCAGTCGCTTCACGT
TCGCTCGCGTATCGGTGATTCATTCTGCTAACCAGTAAGGCAACCCCGCCAGCCTAGCCGGGTCCTCAAC
GACAGGAGCACGATCATGCGCACCCGTGGGGCCGCCATGCCGGCGATAATGGCCTGCTTCTCGCCGAAAC
GTTTGGTGGCGGGACCAGTGACGAAGGCTTGAGCGAGGGCGTGCAAGATTCCGAATACCGCAAGCGACAG
GCCGATCATCGTCGCGCTCCAGCGAAAGCGGTCCTCGCCGAAAATGACCCAGAGCGCTGCCGGCACCTGT
CCTACGAGTTGCATGATAAAGAAGACAGTCATAAGTGCGGCGACGATAGTCATGCCCCGCGCCCACCGGA
AGGAGCTGACTGGGTTGAAGGCTCTCAAGGGCATCGGTCGAGATCCCGGTGCCTAATGAGTGAGCTAACT
TACATTAATTGCGTTGCGCTCACTGCCCGCTTTCCAGTCGGGAAACCTGTCGTGCCAGCTGCATTAATGA
ATCGGCCAACGCGCGGGGAGAGGCGGTTTGCGTATTGGGCGCCAGGGTGGTTTTTCTTTTCACCAGTGAG
ACGGGCAACAGCTGATTGCCCTTCACCGCCTGGCCCTGAGAGAGTTGCAGCAAGCGGTCCACGCTGGTTT
GCCCCAGCAGGCGAAAATCCTGTTTGATGGTGGTTAACGGCGGGATATAACATGAGCTGTCTTCGGTATC
GTCGTATCCCACTACCGAGATATCCGCACCAACGCGCAGCCCGGACTCGGTAATGGCGCGCATTGCGCCC
AGCGCCATCTGATCGTTGGCAACCAGCATCGCAGTGGGAACGATGCCCTCATTCAGCATTTGCATGGTTT
GTTGAAAACCGGACATGGCACTCCAGTCGCCTTCCCGTTCCGCTATCGGCTGAATTTGATTGCGAGTGAG
ATATTTATGCCAGCCAGCCAGACGCAGACGCGCCGAGACAGAACTTAATGGGCCCGCTAACAGCGCGATT
TGCTGGTGACCCAATGCGACCAGATGCTCCACGCCCAGTCGCGTACCGTCTTCATGGGAGAAAATAATAC
TGTTGATGGGTGTCTGGTCAGAGACATCAAGAAATAACGCCGGAACATTAGTGCAGGCAGCTTCCACAGC
AATGGCATCCTGGTCATCCAGCGGATAGTTAATGATCAGCCCACTGACGCGTTGCGCGAGAAGATTGTGC
ACCGCCGCTTTACAGGCTTCGACGCCGCTTCGTTCTACCATCGACACCACCACGCTGGCACCCAGTTGAT
CGGCGCGAGATTTAATCGCCGCGACAATTTGCGACGGCGCGTGCAGGGCCAGACTGGAGGTGGCAACGCC
AATCAGCAACGACTGTTTGCCCGCCAGTTGTTGTGCCACGCGGTTGGGAATGTAATTCAGCTCCGCCATC
GCCGCTTCCACTTTTTCCCGCGTTTTCGCAGAAACGTGGCTGGCCTGGTTCACCACGCGGGAAACGGTCT
GATAAGAGACACCGGCATACTCTGCGACATCGTATAACGTTACTGGTTTCACATTCACCACCCTGAATTG
ACTCTCTTCCGGGCGCTATCATGCCATACCGCGAAAGGTTTTGCGCCATTCGATGGTGTCCGGGATCTCG
ACGCTCTCCCTTATGCGACTCCTGCATTAGGAAGCAGCCCAGTAGTAGGTTGAGGCCGTTGAGCACCGCC
GCCGCAAGGAATGGTGCATGCAAGGAGATGGCGCCCAACAGTCCCCCGGCCACGGGGCCTGCCACCATAC
CCACGCCGAAACAAGCGCTCATGAGCCCGAAGTGGCGAGCCCGATCTTCCCCATCGGTGATGTCGGCGAT
ATAGGCGCCAGCAACCGCACCTGTGGCGCCGGTGATGCCGGCCACGATGCGTCCGGCGTAGAGGATCGAG
ATCTCGATCCCGCGAAATTAATACGACTCACTATAGGGGAATTGTGAGCGGATAACAATTCCCCTCTAGA
AATAATTTTGTTTAACTTTAAGAAGGAGATATACATATGCACCATCACCACCATCACTCATCGATGTCTC
CCATTTTGGGTTATTGGAAGATAAAGGGGTTAGTACAACCGACCAGATTACTGTTAGAGTACCTTGAAGA
GAAGTATGAAGAGCATTTATATGAGCGCGACGAAGGCGATAAGTGGCGCAACAAGAAATTTGAGTTAGGC
CTCGAGTTTCCGAACCTTCCTTATTATATCGACGGGGACGTAAAGTTGACGCAATCTATGGCAATAATTC
GGTATATAGCAGACAAGCATAACATGTTGGGTGGCTGCCCCAAAGAGCGTGCCGAGATCTCCATGTTAGA
AGGAGCCGTCCTGGACATTCGCTATGGTGTGTCGCGCATTGCCTACTCAAAAGATTTCGAGACTTTAAAA
GTTGACTTTCTGAGCAAGCTGCCGGAGATGCTTAAGATGTTCGAAGATCGGCTGTGTCACAAGACGTACC
TCAACGGTGACCACGTTACCCACCCAGACTTTATGCTTTACGATGCGCTGGACGTTGTGCTTTACATGGA
CCCGATGTGTCTGGACGCGTTTCCGAAGTTGGTATGTTTCAAGAAGCGGATTGAGGCTATTCCCCAAATA
GACAAATACCTTAAGAGTAGTAAGTACATCGCGTGGCCACTTCAAGGTTGGCAAGCTACCTTCGGCGGCG
GCGACCATCCCCCAAAGTCGGGCGGCGGCAGCGAGAACCTGTACTTCCAATCCATG
[450 nt withheld, positions 5447-5896]
TAATGACTCGAGCACCCGTCGACAAGCTTGCGGCCGCACTCGAGCACCACCACCACCACCACTGAGATCC
GGCTGCTAACAAAGCCCGAAAGGAAGCTGAGTTGGCTGCTGCCACCGCTGAGCAATAACTAGCATAACCC
CTTGGGGCCTCTAAACGGGTCTTG
Features (pLannotate 1.2.2; 20 found; start..end, strand, type, name):
      1..126     +  rep_origin     M13 ori (fragment): M13 bacteriophage origin of replication; arrow indicates direction of (+) strand synthesis
    152..209     +  promoter       AmpR promoter (fragment): bla
    218..1033    -  CDS            KanR: aminoglycoside phosphotransferase; aph(3')-Ia; confers resistance to kanamycin in bacteria or G418 (Geneticin®) in eukaryotes
   1155..1743    +  rep_origin     ori: high-copy-number ColE1/pMB1/pBR322/pUC origin of replication
   1929..2068    -  misc_feature   bom: basis of mobility region from pBR322
   2170..2361    -  CDS            rop: Rop protein, which maintains plasmids at low copy number; rop
   2378..2758    +  CDS            YPB1_ECOLX: Protein predicted: Swiss-Prot protein existence level 4. From Escherichia coli.
   2830..3121    -  CDS            TcR (fragment): tetracycline efflux protein; tet; confers resistance to tetracycline
   3136..3157    -  protein_bind   CAP binding site: CAP binding activates transcription in the presence of cAMP. E. coli catabolite activator protein
   3170..4252    -  CDS            lacI: lac repressor; lacI; The lac repressor binds to the lac operator to inhibit transcription in E. coli. This inhibition can be relieved by adding lactose or isopropyl-β-D-thiogalactopyranoside (IPTG).
   4253..4330    -  promoter       lacI promoter: lacI
   4338..4617    -  CDS            TcR (fragment): tetracycline efflux protein; tet; confers resistance to tetracycline
   4639..4657    +  promoter       T7 promoter: promoter for bacteriophage T7 RNA polymerase
   4658..4682    +  protein_bind   lac operator: The lac repressor binds to the lac operator to inhibit transcription in E. coli. This inhibition can be relieved by adding lactose or isopropyl-β-D-thiogalactopyranoside (IPTG). lac repressor encoded by lacI
   4697..4719    +  RBS            RBS: efficient ribosome binding site from bacteriophage T7 gene 10 (Olins and Rangwala, 1989)
   4754..5407    +  CDS            GST26_SCHJA: Experimental evidence at protein level: Swiss-Prot protein existence level 1. GST isoenzymes appear to play a central role in the parasite detoxification system. Other functions are also suspected including a role in increasing the solubility of haematin in the parasite gut. From Schistosoma japonicum (Blood fluke).
   5441..5896    +  CDS            POLG_CX16G (fragment) (sequence partly withheld): Experimental evidence at protein level: Swiss-Prot protein existence level 1. [RNA-directed RNA polymerase]: Replicates the viral genomic RNA on the surface of intracellular membranes. May form linear arrays of subunits that propagate along a strong head-to-tail interaction called interface-I. Covalently attaches UMP to a tyrosine of VPg, which is used to prime RNA synthesis. The positive stranded RNA genome is first replicated at virus induced membranous vesicles, creating a dsRNA genomic replication form. This dsRNA is then used as template to synthesize positive stranded RNA genomes. ss(+)R
   5941..5958    +  CDS            9xHis (fragment): 9xHis affinity tag
   5968..6017    +  CDS            SET1 (fragment): solubility-enhancement tag derived from T7 phage gene 10B
   6025..1       +  terminator     T7 terminator (fragment) (across the origin): transcription terminator for bacteriophage T7 RNA polymerase
