[The description below was written by a language model from this plasmid's Addgene catalogue record and pLannotate feature annotations shown in this document.]
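Description:
pET28-His6-TEV-Grb2-SH2-mCherry-AviTag is a bacterial expression plasmid built on the pET28 backbone for producing the SH2 domain of human GRB2 as a tagged fluorescent fusion protein in E. coli. It is selected with kanamycin through the aph(3')-Ia gene. It replicates from a pBR322-type ColE1 origin accompanied by the bom region and the rop gene, consistent with its low-copy listing, and it also carries an f1 phage origin. Expression is driven by a T7 promoter fused to a lac operator, followed by the T7 gene 10 ribosome binding site and closed by the T7 terminator. The plasmid-borne lacI gene keeps the cassette repressed until induction with IPTG in a host that supplies T7 RNA polymerase.

The open reading frame starts with an N-terminal 6xHis tag and a TEV protease site, so the purification tag can be removed. This is followed by the roughly 300 bp GRB2 SH2 segment, mCherry, and, according to the catalogue, a C-terminal AviTag. The automated annotation does not call the AviTag as such. It does flag a short His-tag-like fragment and a T7 gene 10-derived fragment downstream of mCherry, which are probably backbone remnants. The AviTag allows site-specific biotinylation, and the depositor notes that this requires co-expression of BirA in the host. The biotinylated protein can then be immobilised on streptavidin beads for binder selections, such as peptide-binding assays to profile SH2 domain affinity.

The second feature table, from a 6,060 nt analyzer sequencing result, shows the same backbone but a GST and enterovirus polyprotein fragment in place of the Grb2-mCherry insert. It does not match the catalogued construct, whereas the full 6,390 nt sequence does.
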