Addgene plasmid #214231: pET28-His6-TEV-Grb2-SH2-mCherry-AviTag
Purpose: Bacterial expression of SH2 domain of the Grb2 with N-terminal TEV-cleavable 6xHis tag, C-terminal mCherry, and C-terminal AviTag for Streptavidin bead functionalization for binder selections.
Depositing lab: Neel Shah. Depositing organization: Columbia University. Publication: Accurate affinity models for SH2 domains from peptide binding assays and free-energy regression. Gagoski D, Rube HT, Rastogi C, Melo LAN, Li X, Voleti R, Shah NH, Bussemaker HJ. Protein Sci. 2025 Nov;34(11):e70317. doi: 10.1002/pro.70317. PubMed 41088778.
Backbone
  Vector backbone: pET28
  Backbone size w/o insert (bp): 6097
  Total vector size (bp): 6394
  Vector type: Bacterial Expression
Growth in bacteria
  Bacterial resistance: Kanamycin, 50 μg/mL
  Growth temperature: 37°C
  Growth strain: DH5alpha
  Copy number: Low Copy
Gene/Insert
  Gene/Insert name: Grb2 SH2 domain (alt name: Src-Homology 2 domain of Grb2)
  Species: H. sapiens (human)
  Insert size (bp): 297
  Entrez Gene: GRB2 (a.k.a. ASH, EGFRBP-GRB2, Grb3-3, MST084, MSTP084, NCKAP2)
  Promoter: T7
  Tag / fusion protein: 6xHis (N terminal on backbone); mCherry (C terminal on backbone); AviTag (C terminal on backbone)
  Cloning method: Gibson Cloning
  Sequencing primers: 5′ T7 promotor; 3′ T7 terminator
Terms and licenses: Academic/Nonprofit Terms; Industry Terms: Not Available to Industry
Depositor comments: For efficient biotinylation needs to be expressed in E. coli expression strain containing the BirA expressing plasmid. Please visit https://doi.org/10.1101/2024.12.23.630085 for bioRxiv preprint.
How to cite: pET28-His6-TEV-Grb2-SH2-mCherry-AviTag was a gift from Neel Shah (Addgene plasmid # 214231 ; http://n2t.net/addgene:214231 ; RRID:Addgene_214231)
